>Addgene plasmid #211031 | pBiT3.1-C_DCAF1:1-1507 | addgene full sequence | sequence record 423388 | Addgene NGS Result
AAGACGCGTTAATTAAGACGTCGGCAGTGAAAAAAATGCTTTATTTGTGAAATTTGTGATGCTATTGCTT
TATTTGTAACCATTATAAGCTGCAATAAACAAGTTAACAACAACAATTGCATTCATTTTATGTTTCAGGT
TCAGGGGGAGGTGTGGGAGGTTTTTTAAAGCAAGTAAAACCTCTACAAATGTGGTATGGCTGATTATGAT
CCGCGGCCGCAATACGTCGACGTTATCAGCTGACTTCGTACGAGAGCCTAGGATTATGGCGCGCCACTAG
TTATTAATAGTAATCAATTACGGGGTCATTAGTTCATAGCCCATATATGGAGTTCCGCGTTACATAACTT
ACGGTAAATGGCCCGCCTGGCTGACCGCCCAACGACCCCCGCCCATTGACGTCAATAATGACGTATGTTC
CCATAGTAACGCCAATAGGGACTTTCCATTGACGTCAATGGGTGGAGTATTTACGGTAAACTGCCCACTT
GGCAGTACATCAAGTGTATCATATGCCAAGTCCGCCCCCTATTGACGTCAATGACGGTAAATGGCCCGCC
TGGCATTATGCCCAGTACATGACCTTACGGGACTTTCCTACTTGGCAGTACATCTACGTATTAGTCATCG
CTATTACCATGGTGATGCGGTTTTGGCAGTACACCAATGGGCGTGGATAGCGGTTTGACTCACGGGGATT
TCCAAGTCTCCACCCCATTGACGTCAATGGGAGTTTGTTTTGGCACCAAAATCAACGGGACTTTCCAAAA
TGTCGTAATAACCCCGCCCCGTTGACGCAAATGGGCGGTAGGCGTGTACGGTGGGAGGTCTATATAAGCA
GAGCTGGTTTAGTGAACCGTCAGATCACTAGAATCTTTATTGCGGTAGTTTATCACAGTTAAATTGCTAA
CGCAGTCAGTGCTTCTGACACAACAGTCTCGAACTTAAGCTGCAGAAGTTGGTCGTGAGGCACTGGGCAG
GTAAGTATCAAGGTTACAAGACAGGTTTAAGGAGACCAATAGAAACTGGGCTTGTCGAGACAGAGAAGAC
TCTTGCGTTTCTGATAGGCACCTATTGGTCTTACTGACATCCACTTTGCCTTTCTCTCCACAGGTGTCCA
CTCCCAGTTCAATTACAGCTCTTAAGGCTAGAGTATTAATACGACTCACTATAGGGGCGATCGCAACAAG
CTTCGGGAAGATCTGGAGCTAGCGGCGGGGGATCCGGTGGGAATTCGACACCATGACTACAGTAGTGGTA
CATGTGGACTCCAAAGCTGAGCTCACTACCCTGCTGGAGCAGTGGGAAAAGGAACATGGCAGTGGGCAGG
ACATGGTACCTATCCTTACCAGGATGTCTCAATTGATTGAAAAAGAAACTGAAGAGTATCGTAAAGGGGA
TCCAGACCCATTTGATGATCGACATCCTGGTCGAGCTGATCCAGAGTGTATGCTGGGCCACTTGCTGAGA
ATACTCTTCAAGAATGATGATTTCATGAATGCACTGGTGAATGCATATGTGATGACAAGCCGAGAGCCCC
CTTTAAACACTGCAGCTTGCAGACTCCTATTAGACATCATGCCAGGGCTGGAAACTGCTGTCGTCTTTCA
AGAAAAGGAGGGAATTGTCGAGAATCTTTTCAAATGGGCCCGAGAGGCCGATCAACCATTGAGGACATAT
TCTACTGGACTGTTAGGAGGTGCTATGGAAAATCAAGACATTGCTGCCAACTATAGAGATGAAAATTCAC
AGCTGGTGGCAATAGTGCTTCGAAGACTGAGGGAGCTACAGCTACAGGAAGTGGCTTTGCGGCAGGAAAA
CAAGCGTCCCAGTCCACGGAAGCTCTCTTCTGAACCCCTTTTGCCTCTGGATGAGGAGGCTGTGGATATG
GACTATGGTGACATGGCTGTAGATGTAGTGGATGGAGACCAAGAGGAAGCTTCTGGAGACATGGAGATCT
CCTTTCATCTTGATTCAGGCCACAAGACTAGTAGCAGAGTGAACTCAACAACCAAACCTGAGGATGGAGG
ATTAAAGAAAAACAAGTCAGCAAAACAGGGTGACAGAGAGAACTTTAGGAAAGCCAAGCAAAAGTTGGGT
TTCTCATCTTCTGATCCAGATCGCATGTTTGTTGAGCTGTCTAATAGCAGTTGGTCAGAAATGTCTCCCT
GGGTGATTGGCACCAATTATACCCTTTATCCTATGACTCCTGCTATCGAGCAGCGACTCATTCTCCAATA
TTTGACCCCTCTAGGAGAATATCAGGAGCTACTTCCCATATTCATGCAACTTGGATCACGGGAGCTGATG
ATGTTCTATATTGACCTGAAGCAAACTAATGATGTCCTGCTTACATTTGAGGCACTAAAGCACCTAGCAT
CTCTCCTGCTCCATAACAAATTTGCCACAGAATTTGTTGCGCATGGTGGAGTACAGAAATTACTGGAAAT
ACCTCGTCCTTCTATGGCTGCAACCGGTGTGTCTATGTGTTTGTATTACCTATCCTACAATCAGGATGCC
ATGGAAAGAGTTTGCATGCATCCCCACAATGTTCTGTCTGATGTGGTGAACTATACCCTGTGGTTAATGG
AGTGTTCTCATGCTTCAGGATGCTGCCATGCTACCATGTTTTTTTCAATTTGCTTCTCATTTCGGGCCGT
CTTGGAGCTCTTTGACCGCTATGATGGTCTTCGTCGTCTGGTGAACTTGATCAGTACTTTGGAGATTCTA
AATTTGGAAGATCAGGGTGCACTTCTGAGTGATGATGAAATATTTGCTAGCCGCCAAACTGGGAAACATA
CCTGCATGGCCTTGCGCAAATACTTTGAGGCTCACCTGGCCATTAAATTGGAACAAGTGAAGCAGTCACT
TCAGAGGACTGAGGGTGGCATTCTTGTCCACCCACAACCCCCGTACAAGGCATGCTCATATACTCATGAA
CAGATTGTGGAAATGATGGAATTTTTGATAGAATATGGCCCAGCGCAGCTATATTGGGAACCAGCTGAAG
TTTTCCTCAAACTTTCTTGTGTGCAACTCTTGTTGCAGCTTATTTCTATTGCCTGCAATTGGAAGACCTA
TTATGCAAGGAATGACACTGTGCGCTTTGCTTTGGATGTCCTGGCTATTCTTACTGTGGTGCCAAAAATC
CAGCTCCAGTTGGCAGAATCAGTGGACGTGTTGGATGAGGCTGGATCTACAGTCTCTACTGTAGGTATCA
GCATTATTTTGGGAGTGGCTGAGGGTGAGTTCTTCATCCATGATGCTGAAATTCAGAAGTCAGCACTTCA
GATTATCATCAATTGTGTGTGTGGCCCAGATAACCGAATATCCAGTATTGGTAAATTTATCTCTGGTACT
CCTCGGAGAAAGCTGCCTCAGAACCCTAAAAGCAGTGAGCACACCCTGGCCAAGATGTGGAATGTGGTTC
AGTCCAACAACGGCATCAAGGTGCTCCTGTCCTTACTGTCCATTAAGATGCCCATCACAGATGCAGACCA
AATCCGGGCCCTGGCCTGCAAAGCCCTAGTGGGCCTGTCTCGCAGTAGCACTGTCCGGCAGATCATCAGT
AAACTGCCCCTTTTCAGCAGCTGCCAGATCCAGCAGCTGATGAAGGAGCCTGTGCTGCAGGACAAGCGCA
GTGACCATGTCAAGTTCTGCAAGTATGCTGCTGAACTCATTGAACGGGTGTCAGGAAAACCACTTCTCAT
TGGCACTGATGTTTCCCTAGCACGACTGCAGAAAGCAGATGTTGTTGCCCAGTCAAGGATCTCCTTCCCT
GAGAAAGAGCTGCTTTTGTTGATACGAAACCATCTTATTTCTAAAGGGCTTGGAGAAACAGCAACCGTGC
TGACAAAAGAGGCTGACCTGCCCATGACTGCTGCCTCCCATTCTTCTGCCTTTACCCCAGTCACTGCTGC
TGCTTCTCCTGTCTCTCTACCCCGAACCCCTCGTATCGCTAATGGCATTGCAACTCGTCTGGGCAGCCAT
GCTGCTGTGGGTGCCTCTGCGCCTTCTGCCCCTACTGCTCATCCTCAGCCACGGCCCCCCCAGGGTCCGC
TAGCTCTGCCCGGCCCATCTTATGCAGGCAACTCCCCTTTGATTGGTAGAATCAGTTTTATCAGAGAGAG
GCCATCACCCTGCAATGGCAGGAAAATCAGAGTGTTGCGGCAGAAGTCGGACCATGGTGCCTACAGCCAA
AGCCCAGCCATAAAAAAACAGCTGGACAGACATCTTCCTTCCCCACCTACGCTGGACAGTATAATCACAG
AGTATCTTAGAGAACAACATGCTCGCTGCAAGAATCCAGTTGCCACCTGCCCACCTTTCTCCCTCTTTAC
TCCTCACCAATGTCCTGAGCCAAAACAGAGGCGGCAAGCGCCAATAAACTTTACGTCAAGGCTAAACCGC
AGGGCATCATTTCCAAAGTATGGAGGGGTGGATGGCGGATGCTTTGATAGGCACCTTATCTTTAGCAGAT
TCCGTCCTATTTCAGTGTTCCGGGAAGCCAATGAAGATGAGAGTGGCTTCACCTGCTGTGCATTCTCAGC
ACGGGAGCGGTTCCTGATGCTTGGCACCTGCACAGGGCAGCTGAAGCTCTATAATGTGTTTAGTGGACAG
GAGGAGGCCAGCTATAACTGTCACAACTCAGCCATCACACATCTTGAACCTTCCAGGGATGGGTCCTTGC
TGCTGACATCTGCTACTTGGAGCCAGCCTTTGTCTGCACTTTGGGGAATGAAGTCAGTATTTGATATGAA
GCATTCCTTCACAGAAGATCACTATGTTGAGTTCAGTAAGCACTCCCAGGATCGGGTCATCGGCACAAAA
GGAGACATTGCCCACATTTATGATATTCAGACTGGCAACAAGCTGTTGACTCTGTTTAACCCAGATCTTG
CCAACAACTACAAGAGGAACTGTGCCACCTTTAATCCTACAGATGATCTTGTCTTAAATGATGGCGTCCT
CTGGGATGTCCGCTCTGCACAGGCCATCCACAAGTTTGACAAGTTCAATATGAACATCAGTGGTGTTTTC
CATCCAAATGGACTGGAGGTGATCATTAATACTGAGATTTGGGACCTTCGAACTTTTCATCTTTTGCATA
CTGTTCCCGCTCTGGATCAGTGTCGCGTGGTGTTCAATCACACGGGAACAGTGATGTATGGAGCTATGTT
GCAGGCAGATGATGAAGATGACTTAATGGAAGAGAGGATGAAAAGCCCCTTTGGGTCATCCTTCCGAACA
TTTAATGCAACTGACTACAAACCTATAGCAACCATTGATGTGAAACGGAACATCTTTGACCTGTGTACAG
ACACCAAAGACTGCTATCTTGCTGTCATTGAGAATCAAGGCAGCATGGATGCCCTGAACATGGACACAGT
ATGCAGGCTGTATGAAGTGGGCAGGCAGCGTCTGGCAGAGGATGAGGATGAAGAGGAGGACCAGGAAGAG
GAAGAACAGGAGGAAGAAGATGATGATGAAGATGATGATGACACCGATGATTTAGATGAGCTTGACACTG
ACCAGTTGCTGGAGGCGGAGTTGGAGGAGGACGACAATAATGAGAACGCAGGGGAAGATGGGGACAATGA
CTTCTCTCCCTCTGATGAGGAGCTAGCAAACCTTCTAGAGGAGGGAGAGGACGGGGAGGATGAAGACTCT
GATGCAGATGAGGAGGTGGAACTGATCCTGGGGGACACTGACAGCTCTGACAACTCTGATTTGGAAGATG
ACATCATCTTATCTCTGAATGAGGGCTCGAGCGGTGGGAGCTCCGGTGTGAGCGGCTGGCGGCTGTTCAA
GAAGATTAGCTAAGTTTAAACGGCCGCGACTCTAGACTGCAGGCATGCAAGCTGATTTGGCTGCTGCCAC
CGCTGAGCAAGGCCGCTTCGAGCAGACATGATAAGATACATTGATGAGTTTGGACAAACCACAACTAGAA
TGCAGTGAAAAAAATGCTTTATTTGTGAAATTTGTGATGCTATTGCTTTATTTGTAACCATTATAAGCTG
CAATAAACAAGTTAACAACAACAATTGCATTCATTTTATGTTTCAGGTTCAGGGGGAGATGTGGGAGGTT
TTTTTAAGCAAGTAAAACCTCTACAAATGTGGTAAAATCTTAATTAAGACTTCTAATATAACTTCGTATA
GCATACATTATACGAAGTTATGGTTCCACTGTTGACAATTAATCATCGGCATAGTATATCGGCATAGTAT
AATACGACAAGGTGAGGAACTAAACCCAGGAGGCAGATCATGATTGAACAAGATGGATTGCACGCAGGTT
CTCCGGCCGCTTGGGTGGAGAGGCTATTCGGCTATGACTGGGCACAACAGACAATCGGCTGCTCTGATGC
CGCCGTGTTCCGGCTGTCAGCGCAGGGGCGCCCGGTTCTTTTTGTCAAGACCGACCTGTCCGGTGCCCTG
AATGAACTGCAGGACGAGGCAGCGCGGCTATCGTGGCTGGCCACGACGGGCGTTCCTTGCGCAGCTGTGC
TCGACGTTGTCACTGAAGCGGGAAGGGACTGGCTGCTATTGGGCGAAGTGCCGGGGCAGGATCTCCTGTC
ATCTCACCTTGCTCCTGCCGAGAAAGTATCCATCATGGCTGATGCAATGCGGCGGCTGCATACGCTTGAT
CCGGCTACCTGCCCATTCGACCACCAAGCGAAACATCGCATCGAGCGAGCACGTACTCGGATGGAAGCCG
GTCTTGTCGATCAGGATGATCTGGACGAAGAGCATCAGGGGCTCGCGCCAGCCGAACTGTTCGCCAGGCT
CAAGGCGCGCATGCCCGACGGCGAGGATCTCGTCGTGACCCATGGCGATGCCTGCTTGCCGAATATCATG
GTGGAAAATGGCCGCTTTTCTGGATTCATCGACTGTGGCCGGCTGGGTGTGGCGGACCGCTATCAGGACA
TAGCGTTGGCTACCCGTGATATTGCTGAAGAGCTTGGCGGCGAATGGGCTGACCGCTTCCTCGTGCTTTA
CGGTATCGCCGCTCCCGATTCGCAGCGCATCGCCTTCTATCGCCTTCTTGACGAGTTCTTCTGATTCGAA
ATGACCGACCAAGCGACGCCCAACCGGTATCAGCTCACTCAAAGGCGGTAATACGGTTATCCACAGAATC
AGGGGATAACGCAGGAAAGAACATGTGAGCAAAAGGCCAGCAAAAGGCCAGGAACCGTAAAAAGGCCGCG
TTGCTGGCGTTTTTCCATAGGCTCCGCCCCCCTGACGAGCATCACAAAAATCGACGCTCAAGTCAGAGGT
GGCGAAACCCGACAGGACTATAAAGATACCAGGCGTTTCCCCCTGGAAGCTCCCTCGTGCGCTCTCCTGT
TCCGACCCTGCCGCTTACCGGATACCTGTCCGCCTTTCTCCCTTCGGGAAGCGTGGCGCTTTCTCATAGC
TCACGCTGTAGGTATCTCAGTTCGGTGTAGGTCGTTCGCTCCAAGCTGGGCTGTGTGCACGAACCCCCCG
TTCAGCCCGACCGCTGCGCCTTATCCGGTAACTATCGTCTTGAGTCCAACCCGGTAAGACACGACTTATC
GCCACTGGCAGCAGCCACTGGTAACAGGATTAGCAGAGCGAGGTATGTAGGCGGTGCTACAGAGTTCTTG
AAGTGGTGGCCTAACTACGGCTACACTAGAAGGACAGTATTTGGTATCTGCGCTCTGCTGAAGCCAGTTA
CCTTCGGAAAAAGAGTTGGTAGCTCTTGATCCGGCAAACAAACCACCGCTGGTAGCGGTGGTTTTTTTGT
TTGCAAGCAGCAGATTACGCGCAGAAAAAAAGGATTTCAAGAAGATCCTTTGATCTTTTCTACGGGGTCT
GACGCTCAGTGGAACGAAAACTCACGTTAAGGGATTTTGGTCATGAGATTATCAAAAAGGATCTTCACCT
AGATCCTTTTATAGTCCGGAATCGTCACACAAAAAACCAACACACAGATGTAATGAAAATAAAGATATTT
TATTGCGGCCATCGTGATGGCTAGAGTTTAGCCCTCCCACACATAACCAGAGGGCAGCAATTCACGAATC
CCAACTGCCGTCGGCTGTCCATCACTGTCCTTCACTATGGCTTTGATCCCAGGATGCAGATCGAGAAGCA
CCTGTCGGCACCGTCCGCAGGGGCTCAAGATGCCCCTGTTCTCATTTCCGATCGCGACGATACAAGTCAG
GTTGCCAGCTGCCGCAGCAGCAGCAGTGCCCAGCACCACGAGTTCTGCACAAGGTCCCCCAGTAAAATGA
TATACATTGACACCAGTGAAGATGCGGCCGTCGCTAGAGAGAGCTGCGCTGGCGACGCTGTAGTCTTCAG
AGATGGGGATGCTGTTGATTGTAGCCGTTGCTCTTTCAATGAGGGTGGATTCTTCTTGAGACAAAGGCTT
GGCCATGGTGGCGCTAGTGTCAGAAGAATCGAGCTTTTTGCAAAAGCCTAGGCCTCCAAAAAAGCCTCCT
CACTACTTCTGGAATAGCTCAGAGGCCGAGGCGGCCTCGGCCTCTGCATAAATAAAAAAAATTAGTCAGC
CATGGGGCGGAGAATGGGCGGAACTGGGCGGAGTTAGGGGCGGGATGGGCGGAGTTAGGGGCGGGACTAT
GGTTGCTGACTAATTGAGATGCATGCTTTGCATACTTCTGCCTGCTGGGGAGCCTGGGGACTTTCCACAC
CTGGTTGCTGACTAATTGAGATGCATGCTTTGCATACTTCTGCCTGCTGGGGAGCCTGGGGACTTTCCAC
ACCCTAACTGACACACATTCCACAGCTGGTTCTTTCCGCCTCAGAAGGTACCTAACCAAGTTCCTCTTTC
AGAGGTTATTTCAGGCCATGGTGCTGCGC
Features (pLannotate 1.2.2; 17 found; start..end, strand, type, name):
     24..105     -  polyA_signal   SV40 poly(A) signal: SV40 polyadenylation signal
    128..211     -  CDS            large T antigen (fragment): large T antigen from SV40 (simian virus 40)
    276..641     +  enhancer       CMV enhancer: human cytomegalovirus immediate early enhancer
    643..842     +  promoter       CMV promoter: human cytomegalovirus (CMV) immediate early promoter
    981..1113    +  intron         chimeric intron: chimera between introns from human β-globin and immunoglobulin heavy chain genes
   1157..1175    +  promoter       T7 promoter: promoter for bacteriophage T7 RNA polymerase
   1243..5763    +  CDS            DCAF1: DCAF1_HUMAN - Also known as KIAA0800, RIP, VPRBP. Experimental evidence at protein level: Swiss-Prot protein existence level 1. (Microbial infection) In case of infection by HIV-2 virus, it is recruited by HIV-2 Vpx in order to hijack the CUL4A-RBX1-DDB1- DCAF1/VPRBP function leading to enhanced efficiency of macrophage infection and promotion of the replication of cognate primate lentiviruses in cells of monocyte/macrophage lineage. From Homo sapiens (Human).
   5859..5886    +  CDS            SET1 (fragment): solubility-enhancement tag derived from T7 phage gene 10B
   5912..6033    -  polyA_signal   SV40 poly(A) signal: SV40 polyadenylation signal
   6056..6124    -  CDS            large T antigen (fragment): large T antigen from SV40 (simian virus 40)
   6148..6181    +  protein_bind   loxP: Cre-mediated recombination occurs in the 8-bp core sequence (GCATACAT). Cre recombinase
   6191..6238    +  promoter       EM7 promoter: synthetic bacterial promoter&nbsp
   6270..7061    +  CDS            neo: KKA2_KLEPN - Also known as kan, nptII. Experimental evidence at protein level: Swiss-Prot protein existence level 1. Resistance to kanamycin, neomycin, paromomycin, ribostamycin, butirosin and gentamicin B. From Klebsiella pneumoniae.
   7222..7810    -  rep_origin     ori: high-copy-number ColE1/pMB1/pBR322/pUC origin of replication
   7936..7984    -  polyA_signal   poly(A) signal: synthetic polyadenylation signal
   8008..8406    -  CDS            BSD: blasticidin S deaminase; Aspergillus terreus BSD; confers resistance to blasticidin
   8437..8794    -  promoter       SV40 promoter: SV40 enhancer and early promoter
