[The description below was written by a language model from this plasmid's Addgene catalogue record and pLannotate feature annotations shown in this document.]
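Description:
pBiT3.1-C_DCAF1:1-1507 is a mammalian expression plasmid built on Promega's pBiT3.1-C backbone. It carries full-length, wild-type human DCAF1 (also known as VPRBP or RIP; residues M1–E1507, 4,521 bp) with a C-terminal HiBiT tag. The coding sequence derives in part from a Mammalian Gene Collection clone. It was inserted by ligation-independent cloning between EcoRI and XhoI sites, both of which are retained. Transcription is driven by the CMV immediate-early enhancer and promoter, followed by a chimeric β-globin/immunoglobulin intron that generally improves mRNA processing and expression. A T7 promoter sits just upstream of the insert and doubles as a sequencing primer site, and an SV40 polyadenylation signal terminates the transcript. The HiBiT peptide is joined to DCAF1 through a short glycine-serine linker. HiBiT is a small fragment that complements the LgBiT subunit to reconstitute NanoLuc luciferase activity, so the tagged protein can be quantified or detected by luminescence.

In bacteria the plasmid replicates from a high-copy ColE1/pUC-type origin and is selected with kanamycin through an EM7-driven neo (nptII) gene, which is preceded by a loxP site. The catalogue entry lists neomycin/G418 as the mammalian selectable marker. However, the annotated sequence shows only the bacterial EM7 promoter upstream of neo, along with a separate SV40 promoter–blasticidin S deaminase cassette with a synthetic poly(A) signal, so blasticidin may be the functional mammalian selection. A short annotation labelled SET1 downstream of the insert is probably a spurious match. The associated publication evaluates the ligandability of WD40-repeat proteins, which fits use of this construct in cell-based luminescent assays of DCAF1 levels or ligand engagement, although the record does not specify the assay.
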