Addgene plasmid #211031: pBiT3.1-C_DCAF1:1-1507
Purpose: Mammalian expression of full-length human DCAF1. C-terminal HiBiT tag.
Depositing lab: Cheryl Arrowsmith. Depositing organization: University of Toronto. Publication: A Target Class Ligandability Evaluation of WD40 Repeat-Containing Proteins. Ackloo S, Li F, Szewczyk M, Seitova A, Loppnau P, Zeng H, Xu J, Ahmad S, Arnautova YA, Baghaie AJ, Beldar S, Bolotokova A, Centrella PA, Chau I, Clark MA, Cuozzo JW, Dehghani-Tafti S, Disch JS, Dong A, Dumas A, Feng JA, Ghiabi P, Gibson E, Gilmer J, Goldman B, Green SR, Guie MA, Guilinger JP, Harms N, Herasymenko O, Houliston S, Hutchinson A, Kearnes S, Keefe AD, Kimani SW, Kramer T, Kutera M, Kwak HA, Lento C, Li Y, Liu J, Loup J, Machado RAC, Mulhern CJ, Perveen S, Righetto GL, Riley P, Shrestha S, Sigel EA, Silva M, Sintchak MD, Slakman BL, Taylor RD, Thompson J, Torng W, Underkoffler C, von Rechenberg M, Walsh RT, Watson I, Wilson DJ, Wolf E, Yadav M, Yazdi AK, Zhang J, Zhang Y, Santhakumar V, Edwards AM, Barsyte-Lovejoy D, Schapira M, Brown PJ, Halabelian L, Arrowsmith CH. J Med Chem. 2025 Jan 23;68(2):1092-1112. doi: 10.1021/acs.jmedchem.4c02010. Epub 2024 Nov 4. PubMed 39495097.
Backbone
  Vector backbone: pBiT3.1-C
  Backbone manufacturer: Promega
  Vector type: Mammalian Expression
  Selectable markers: Neomycin (select with G418)
Growth in bacteria
  Bacterial resistance: Kanamycin, 50 μg/mL
  Growth temperature: 37°C
  Growth strain: DH5alpha
  Copy number: High Copy
Gene/Insert
  Gene/Insert name: DCAF1:M1-E1507
  Species: H. sapiens (human)
  Insert size (bp): 4521
  Mutation: wild type
  Entrez Gene: DCAF1 (a.k.a. RIP, VPRBP)
  Promoter: CMV
  Tag / fusion protein: GSSGGSSGVSGWRLFKKIS (C terminal on insert)
  Cloning method: Ligation Independent Cloning
  Sequencing primers: 5′ T7; 3′ TTGCTCAGCGGTGGCAGCAG
Resource information
  A portion of this plasmid was derived from a plasmid made by: Mammalian Gene Collection (BC110371)
Terms and licenses: Academic/Nonprofit Terms; Industry Terms: Not Available to Industry
Depositor comments: 5' Cloning Site: EcoR1 (not destroyed), 3' Cloning Site: Xho1 (not destroyed).
How to cite: pBiT3.1-C_DCAF1:1-1507 was a gift from Cheryl Arrowsmith (Addgene plasmid # 211031 ; http://n2t.net/addgene:211031 ; RRID:Addgene_211031)
