>Addgene plasmid #211031 | pBiT3.1-C_DCAF1:1-1507 | depositor partial sequence | sequence record 411542 | Insert sequence
ATGACTACAGTAGTGGTACATGTGGACTCCAAAGCTGAGCTCACTACCCTGCTGGAGCAGTGGGAAAAGG
AACATGGCAGTGGGCAGGACATGGTACCTATCCTTACCAGGATGTCTCAATTGATTGAAAAAGAAACTGA
AGAGTATCGTAAAGGGGATCCAGACCCATTTGATGATCGACATCCTGGTCGAGCTGATCCAGAGTGTATG
CTGGGCCACTTGCTGAGAATACTCTTCAAGAATGATGATTTCATGAATGCACTGGTGAATGCATATGTGA
TGACAAGCCGAGAGCCCCCTTTAAACACTGCAGCTTGCAGACTCCTATTAGACATCATGCCAGGGCTGGA
AACTGCTGTCGTCTTTCAAGAAAAGGAGGGAATTGTCGAGAATCTTTTCAAATGGGCCCGAGAGGCCGAT
CAACCATTGAGGACATATTCTACTGGACTGTTAGGAGGTGCTATGGAAAATCAAGACATTGCTGCCAACT
ATAGAGATGAAAATTCACAGCTGGTGGCAATAGTGCTTCGAAGACTGAGGGAGCTACAGCTACAGGAAGT
GGCTTTGCGGCAGGAAAACAAGCGTCCCAGTCCACGGAAGCTCTCTTCTGAACCCCTTTTGCCTCTGGAT
GAGGAGGCTGTGGATATGGACTATGGTGACATGGCTGTAGATGTAGTGGATGGAGACCAAGAGGAAGCTT
CTGGAGACATGGAGATCTCCTTTCATCTTGATTCAGGCCACAAGACTAGTAGCAGAGTGAACTCAACAAC
CAAACCTGAGGATGGAGGATTAAAGAAAAACAAGTCAGCAAAACAGGGTGACAGAGAGAACTTTAGGAAA
GCCAAGCAAAAGTTGGGTTTCTCATCTTCTGATCCAGATCGCATGTTTGTTGAGCTGTCTAATAGCAGTT
GGTCAGAAATGTCTCCCTGGGTGATTGGCACCAATTATACCCTTTATCCTATGACTCCTGCTATCGAGCA
GCGACTCATTCTCCAATATTTGACCCCTCTAGGAGAATATCAGGAGCTACTTCCCATATTCATGCAACTT
GGATCACGGGAGCTGATGATGTTCTATATTGACCTGAAGCAAACTAATGATGTCCTGCTTACATTTGAGG
CACTAAAGCACCTAGCATCTCTCCTGCTCCATAACAAATTTGCCACAGAATTTGTTGCGCATGGTGGAGT
ACAGAAATTACTGGAAATACCTCGTCCTTCTATGGCTGCAACCGGTGTGTCTATGTGTTTGTATTACCTA
TCCTACAATCAGGATGCCATGGAAAGAGTTTGCATGCATCCCCACAATGTTCTGTCTGATGTGGTGAACT
ATACCCTGTGGTTAATGGAGTGTTCTCATGCTTCAGGATGCTGCCATGCTACCATGTTTTTTTCAATTTG
CTTCTCATTTCGGGCCGTCTTGGAGCTCTTTGACCGCTATGATGGTCTTCGTCGTCTGGTGAACTTGATC
AGTACTTTGGAGATTCTAAATTTGGAAGATCAGGGTGCACTTCTGAGTGATGATGAAATATTTGCTAGCC
GCCAAACTGGGAAACATACCTGCATGGCCTTGCGCAAATACTTTGAGGCTCACCTGGCCATTAAATTGGA
ACAAGTGAAGCAGTCACTTCAGAGGACTGAGGGTGGCATTCTTGTCCACCCACAACCCCCGTACAAGGCA
TGCTCATATACTCATGAACAGATTGTGGAAATGATGGAATTTTTGATAGAATATGGCCCAGCGCAGCTAT
ATTGGGAACCAGCTGAAGTTTTCCTCAAACTTTCTTGTGTGCAACTCTTGTTGCAGCTTATTTCTATTGC
CTGCAATTGGAAGACCTATTATGCAAGGAATGACACTGTGCGCTTTGCTTTGGATGTCCTGGCTATTCTT
ACTGTGGTGCCAAAAATCCAGCTCCAGTTGGCAGAATCAGTGGACGTGTTGGATGAGGCTGGATCTACAG
TCTCTACTGTAGGTATCAGCATTATTTTGGGAGTGGCTGAGGGTGAGTTCTTCATCCATGATGCTGAAAT
TCAGAAGTCAGCACTTCAGATTATCATCAATTGTGTGTGTGGCCCAGATAACCGAATATCCAGTATTGGT
AAATTTATCTCTGGTACTCCTCGGAGAAAGCTGCCTCAGAACCCTAAAAGCAGTGAGCACACCCTGGCCA
AGATGTGGAATGTGGTTCAGTCCAACAACGGCATCAAGGTGCTCCTGTCCTTACTGTCCATTAAGATGCC
CATCACAGATGCAGACCAAATCCGGGCCCTGGCCTGCAAAGCCCTAGTGGGCCTGTCTCGCAGTAGCACT
GTCCGGCAGATCATCAGTAAACTGCCCCTTTTCAGCAGCTGCCAGATCCAGCAGCTGATGAAGGAGCCTG
TGCTGCAGGACAAGCGCAGTGACCATGTCAAGTTCTGCAAGTATGCTGCTGAACTCATTGAACGGGTGTC
AGGAAAACCACTTCTCATTGGCACTGATGTTTCCCTAGCACGACTGCAGAAAGCAGATGTTGTTGCCCAG
TCAAGGATCTCCTTCCCTGAGAAAGAGCTGCTTTTGTTGATACGAAACCATCTTATTTCTAAAGGGCTTG
GAGAAACAGCAACCGTGCTGACAAAAGAGGCTGACCTGCCCATGACTGCTGCCTCCCATTCTTCTGCCTT
TACCCCAGTCACTGCTGCTGCTTCTCCTGTCTCTCTACCCCGAACCCCTCGTATCGCTAATGGCATTGCA
ACTCGTCTGGGCAGCCATGCTGCTGTGGGTGCCTCTGCGCCTTCTGCCCCTACTGCTCATCCTCAGCCAC
GGCCCCCCCAGGGTCCGCTAGCTCTGCCCGGCCCATCTTATGCAGGCAACTCCCCTTTGATTGGTAGAAT
CAGTTTTATCAGAGAGAGGCCATCACCCTGCAATGGCAGGAAAATCAGAGTGTTGCGGCAGAAGTCGGAC
CATGGTGCCTACAGCCAAAGCCCAGCCATAAAAAAACAGCTGGACAGACATCTTCCTTCCCCACCTACGC
TGGACAGTATAATCACAGAGTATCTTAGAGAACAACATGCTCGCTGCAAGAATCCAGTTGCCACCTGCCC
ACCTTTCTCCCTCTTTACTCCTCACCAATGTCCTGAGCCAAAACAGAGGCGGCAAGCGCCAATAAACTTT
ACGTCAAGGCTAAACCGCAGGGCATCATTTCCAAAGTATGGAGGGGTGGATGGCGGATGCTTTGATAGGC
ACCTTATCTTTAGCAGATTCCGTCCTATTTCAGTGTTCCGGGAAGCCAATGAAGATGAGAGTGGCTTCAC
CTGCTGTGCATTCTCAGCACGGGAGCGGTTCCTGATGCTTGGCACCTGCACAGGGCAGCTGAAGCTCTAT
AATGTGTTTAGTGGACAGGAGGAGGCCAGCTATAACTGTCACAACTCAGCCATCACACATCTTGAACCTT
CCAGGGATGGGTCCTTGCTGCTGACATCTGCTACTTGGAGCCAGCCTTTGTCTGCACTTTGGGGAATGAA
GTCAGTATTTGATATGAAGCATTCCTTCACAGAAGATCACTATGTTGAGTTCAGTAAGCACTCCCAGGAT
CGGGTCATCGGCACAAAAGGAGACATTGCCCACATTTATGATATTCAGACTGGCAACAAGCTGTTGACTC
TGTTTAACCCAGATCTTGCCAACAACTACAAGAGGAACTGTGCCACCTTTAATCCTACAGATGATCTTGT
CTTAAATGATGGCGTCCTCTGGGATGTCCGCTCTGCACAGGCCATCCACAAGTTTGACAAGTTCAATATG
AACATCAGTGGTGTTTTCCATCCAAATGGACTGGAGGTGATCATTAATACTGAGATTTGGGACCTTCGAA
CTTTTCATCTTTTGCATACTGTTCCCGCTCTGGATCAGTGTCGCGTGGTGTTCAATCACACGGGAACAGT
GATGTATGGAGCTATGTTGCAGGCAGATGATGAAGATGACTTAATGGAAGAGAGGATGAAAAGCCCCTTT
GGGTCATCCTTCCGAACATTTAATGCAACTGACTACAAACCTATAGCAACCATTGATGTGAAACGGAACA
TCTTTGACCTGTGTACAGACACCAAAGACTGCTATCTTGCTGTCATTGAGAATCAAGGCAGCATGGATGC
CCTGAACATGGACACAGTATGCAGGCTGTATGAAGTGGGCAGGCAGCGTCTGGCAGAGGATGAGGATGAA
GAGGAGGACCAGGAAGAGGAAGAACAGGAGGAAGAAGATGATGATGAAGATGATGATGACACCGATGATT
TAGATGAGCTTGACACTGACCAGTTGCTGGAGGCGGAGTTGGAGGAGGACGACAATAATGAGAACGCAGG
GGAAGATGGGGACAATGACTTCTCTCCCTCTGATGAGGAGCTAGCAAACCTTCTAGAGGAGGGAGAGGAC
GGGGAGGATGAAGACTCTGATGCAGATGAGGAGGTGGAACTGATCCTGGGGGACACTGACAGCTCTGACA
ACTCTGATTTGGAAGATGACATCATCTTATCTCTGAATGAG
